>Addgene plasmid #206277 | pMMK ENTR 2 hU6 HEK3 PegRNA | addgene full sequence | sequence record 406648 | Addgene NGS Result
TTGAGATCCTTTTTTTCTGCGCGTAATCTGCTGCTTGCAAACAAAAAAACCACCGCTACCAGCGGTGGTT
TGTTTGCCGGATCAAGAGCTACCAACTCTTTTTCCGAAGGTAACTGGCTTCAGCAGAGCGCAGATACCAA
ATACTGTTCTTCTAGTGTAGCCGTAGTTAGGCCACCACTTCAAGAACTCTGTAGCACCGCCTACATACCT
CGCTCTGCTAATCCTGTTACCAGTGGCTGCTGCCAGTGGCGATAAGTCGTGTCTTACCGGGTTGGACTCA
AGACGATAGTTACCGGATAAGGCGCAGCGGTCGGGCTGAACGGGGGGTTCGTGCACACAGCCCAGCTTGG
AGCGAACGACCTACACCGAACTGAGATACCTACAGCGTGAGCTATGAGAAAGCGCCACGCTTCCCGAAGG
GAGAAAGGCGGACAGGTATCCGGTAAGCGGCAGGGTCGGAACAGGAGAGCGCACGAGGGAGCTTCCAGGG
GGAAACGCCTGGTATCTTTATAGTCCTGTCGGGTTTCGCCACCTCTGACTTGAGCGTCGATTTTTGTGAT
GCTCGTCAGGGGGGCGGAGCCTATGGAAAAACGCCAGCAACGCGAAATAATGATTTTATTTTGACTGATA
GTGACCTGTTCGTTGCAACAAATTGATGAGCAATGCTTTTTTATAATGCCAACTTTGTATAATAAAGTTG
GTTTAAACGATATCACCGAGGGCCTATTTCCCATGATTCCTTCATATTTGCATATACGATACAAGGCTGT
TAGAGAGATAATTAGAATTAATTTGACTGTAAACACAAAGATATTAGTACAAAATACGTGACGTAGAAAG
TAATAATTTCTTGGGTAGTTTGCAGTTTTAAAATTATGTTTTAAAATGGACTATCATATGCTTACCGTAA
CTTGAAAGTATTTCGATTTCTTGGCTTTATATATCTTGTGGAAAGGACGAAACACCGGCCCAGACTGAGC
ACGTGAGTTTTAGAGCTAGAAATAGCAAGTTAAAATAAGGCTAGTCCGTTATCAACTTGAAAAAGTGGGA
CCGAGTCGGTCCTCTGCCATCAAAGCGTGCTCAGTCTGTTTTTTTAAGCTTGGGCCGCTCGAGGTATCCC
TAGGCCCGGGCCAACTTTGTATAGAAAAGTTGAACGAGAAACGTAAAATGATATAAATATCAATATATTA
AATTAGATTTTGCATAAAAAACAGACTACATAATACTGTAAAACACAACATATCCAGTCACTATGCTGGC
CCGTGTCTCAAAATCTCTGATGTTACATTGCACAAGATAAAAATATATCATCATGAACAATAAAACTGTC
TGCTTACATAAACAGTAATACAAGGGGTGTTATGAGCCATATTCAACGGGAAACGTCGAGGCCGCGATTA
AATTCCAACATGGATGCTGATTTATATGGGTATAAATGGGCTCGCGATAATGTCGGGCAATCAGGTGCGA
CAATCTATCGCTTGTATGGGAAGCCCGATGCGCCAGAGTTGTTTCTGAAACATGGCAAAGGTAGCGTTGC
CAATGATGTTACAGATGAGATGGTCAGACTAAACTGGCTGACGGAATTTATGCCTCTTCCGACCATCAAG
CATTTTATCCGTACTCCTGATGATGCATGGTTACTCACCACTGCGATCCCCGGAAAAACAGCATTCCAGG
TATTAGAAGAATATCCTGATTCAGGTGAAAATATTGTTGATGCGCTGGCAGTGTTCCTGCGCCGGTTGCA
TTCGATTCCTGTTTGTAATTGTCCTTTTAACAGCGATCGCGTATTTCGTCTCGCTCAGGCGCAATCACGA
ATGAATAACGGTTTGGTTGATGCGAGTGATTTTGATGACGAGCGTAATGGCTGGCCTGTTGAACAAGTCT
GGAAAGAAATGCATAAACTTTTGCCATTCTCACCGGATTCAGTCGTCACTCATGGTGATTTCTCACTTGA
TAACCTTATTTTTGACGAGGGGAAATTAATAGGTTGTATTGATGTTGGACGAGTCGGAATCGCAGACCGA
TACCAGGATCTTGCCATCCTATGGAACTGCCTCGGTGAGTTTTCTCCTTCATTACAGAAACGGCTTTTTC
AAAAATATGGTATTGATAATCCTGATATGAATAAATTGCAGTTTCATTTGATGCTCGATGAGTTTTTCTA
ATCAGAATTGGTTAATTGGTTGTAACACTGGCAGAGCATTACGCTGACTTGACGGGACGGCGCAAGCTCA
TGACCAAAATCCCTTAACGTGAGTTACGCGTCGTTCCACTGAGCGTCAGACCCCGTAGAAAAGATCAAAG
GATCTTC
Features (pLannotate 1.2.2; 6 found; start..end, strand, type, name):
      1..589     +  rep_origin     ori: high-copy-number ColE1/pMB1/pBR322/pUC origin of replication
    605..700     +  protein_bind   attL3: mutant version of attL; recombination site for the Gateway® LR reaction LR Clonase™
    718..958     +  promoter       U6 promoter: RNA polymerase III promoter for human U6 snRNA
    987..1060    +  misc_RNA       gRNA scaffold: guide RNA scaffold for the Streptococcus pyogenes CRISPR/Cas9 system
   1131..1255    +  protein_bind   attR4: mutant version of attR; recombination site for the Gateway® LR reaction LR Clonase™
   1362..2171    +  CDS            KanR: aminoglycoside phosphotransferase; aph(3')-Ia; confers resistance to kanamycin in bacteria or G418 (Geneticin®) in eukaryotes
