[The description below was written by a language model from this plasmid's Addgene catalogue record and pLannotate feature annotations shown in this document.]
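Description:
pMMK ENTR 2 hU6 HEK3 PegRNA is a small (about 2.3 kb) Gateway entry plasmid from the MultiMate system. It serves as the second-position module in a MultiSite Gateway assembly. It is maintained in E. coli at high copy through a ColE1/pUC-type origin of replication and is selected with kanamycin via an aminoglycoside phosphotransferase (KanR) gene. These are the only backbone functions annotated, as expected for a minimal entry vector that donates its cassette rather than acting as the final delivery vehicle.

The payload sits between an attL3 site and an attR4 site. These mutant Gateway recombination sites fix the position and orientation of the cassette when several entry clones are combined with a destination vector in an LR Clonase reaction. Within this interval, a human U6 RNA polymerase III promoter drives a prime editing guide RNA (pegRNA) targeting the human HEK3 locus. The feature table identifies the Streptococcus pyogenes Cas9 guide RNA scaffold downstream of the promoter. The unannotated stretches flanking the scaffold would be expected to hold the spacer and the 3' extension (primer binding site and reverse transcriptase template) that define a pegRNA, but the record leaves the guide sequence unspecified. The pegRNA was PCR-amplified from a previously published HEK3 CTT-insertion pegRNA plasmid and inserted by Gibson cloning.

The plasmid encodes no Cas9 nickase or reverse transcriptase, so the prime editor must come from other modules. According to the associated publication, such entry vectors are assembled into multicomponent constructs for baculovirus-mediated delivery of prime editing components to mammalian cells.
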