Addgene plasmid #206277: pMMK ENTR 2 hU6 HEK3 PegRNA
Purpose: ENTR Vector 2 for MultiSite Gateway assembly. Encodes HEK3 PegRNA
Depositing lab: Imre Berger. Depositing organization: University of Bristol. Publication: Highly efficient CRISPR-mediated large DNA docking and multiplexed prime editing using a single baculovirus. Aulicino F, Pelosse M, Toelzer C, Capin J, Ilegems E, Meysami P, Rollarson R, Berggren PO, Dillingham MS, Schaffitzel C, Saleem MA, Welsh GI, Berger I. Nucleic Acids Res. 2022 Jul 22;50(13):7783-7799. doi: 10.1093/nar/gkac587. PubMed 35801912.
Backbone
  Vector backbone: pMMK ENTR 2
  Vector type: Mammalian Expression, CRISPR ; MultiMate/Gateway ENTR 2
Growth in bacteria
  Bacterial resistance: Kanamycin, 50 μg/mL
  Growth temperature: 37°C
  Growth strain: DH5alpha
  Copy number: High Copy
Gene/Insert
  Gene/Insert name: HEK3 PegRNA
  gRNA/shRNA sequence: Unspecified
  Species: H. sapiens (human)
  Cloning method: Gibson Cloning
Resource information
  A portion of this plasmid was derived from a plasmid made by: HEK3 PegRNA was PCR amplified from pU6-Sp-pegRNA-HEK3_CTT_ins (Addgene plasmid #132778, Anzalone et al. Nature 2019 )
Terms and licenses: Academic/Nonprofit Terms; Industry Terms: Not Available to Industry
How to cite: pMMK ENTR 2 hU6 HEK3 PegRNA was a gift from Imre Berger (Addgene plasmid # 206277 ; http://n2t.net/addgene:206277 ; RRID:Addgene_206277)
